Addgene plasmid #19864: psiCHECK GPR137B 3'UTR
Depositing lab: Thomas Tuschl. Depositing organization: Rockefeller University. Publication: Molecular characterization of human Argonaute-containing ribonucleoprotein complexes and their bound target mRNAs. Landthaler M, Gaidatzis D, Rothballer A, Chen PY, Soll SJ, Dinic L, Ojo T, Hafner M, Zavolan M, Tuschl T. RNA. 2008 Dec;14(12):2580-96. doi: 10.1261/rna.1351608. Epub 2008 Oct 31. PubMed 18978028.
Backbone
  Vector backbone: psiCHECK-2
  Backbone manufacturer: Promega
  Backbone size w/o insert (bp): 6249
  Vector type: Mammalian Expression
Growth in bacteria
  Bacterial resistance: Ampicillin, 100 μg/mL
  Growth temperature: 37°C
  Growth strain: DH5alpha
  Copy number: High Copy
Gene/Insert
  Gene/Insert name: GPR137B 3'UTR (alt name: GPR137B)
  Species: H. sapiens (human)
  Insert size (bp): 762
  GenBank ID: NM_003272
  Entrez Gene: GPR137B (a.k.a. TM7SF1)
  Cloning method: Restriction Enzyme; 5′ cloning site XhoI (not destroyed); 3′ cloning site NotI (not destroyed)
  Sequencing primers: 5′ GTACATCAAGAGCTTCGTGG; 3′ AAGACTCATTTAGATCCTCACAC
Terms and licenses: Academic/Nonprofit Terms; Industry Terms: Not Available to Industry
Depositor comments: There are small differences between author's sequence and Addgene sequence. Depositor is aware of the changes. These changes in the sequence do not affect the function of the construct.
How to cite: psiCHECK GPR137B 3'UTR was a gift from Thomas Tuschl (Addgene plasmid # 19864 ; http://n2t.net/addgene:19864 ; RRID:Addgene_19864)
