[The description below was written by a language model from this plasmid's Addgene catalogue record.]
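Description:
psiCHECK GPR137B 3'UTR is a mammalian expression reporter plasmid built on Promega's psiCHECK-2 backbone (6249 bp without insert). It carries a 762 bp fragment of the 3' untranslated region of human GPR137B (also known as TM7SF1). The fragment was inserted by restriction cloning between XhoI and NotI sites, both of which remain intact. The plasmid is maintained in E. coli at high copy number under ampicillin selection. No feature table accompanies the record, so the promoters, origin and other backbone elements are not itemised.

From general knowledge of the backbone, psiCHECK-2 is a dual-luciferase vector. Its XhoI/NotI cloning region lies immediately downstream of the Renilla luciferase coding sequence, so the inserted UTR becomes part of the Renilla transcript. A separate firefly luciferase cassette on the same plasmid serves as an internal normalisation control. Any post-transcriptional regulation acting through the cloned UTR, such as miRNA-guided repression or destabilisation, appears as a change in Renilla activity relative to firefly.

The associated publication characterises human Argonaute-containing ribonucleoprotein complexes and their bound target mRNAs. This suggests the construct was made to test whether the GPR137B 3'UTR confers miRNA/Argonaute-dependent regulation in transfected mammalian cells, although the record does not state which small RNAs are expected to target it. The depositor notes small differences between the author's sequence and the repository's sequence and states that these do not affect the function of the construct.
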