>Addgene plasmid #19864 | psiCHECK GPR137B 3'UTR | depositor full sequence | sequence record 9390 | Author sequence
TCCTGACAAACCAAGCCTTGGGTAGCATCAGTTAACAGTTTTATGGACGATTCCTCAGATGAAAAGCTTC
AGAAAAGCATAGTGACAGCTGAATTTTTAGGGCACTTTTCCTTAAGAAATAGAACTTGATTTTTATTTGT
TACAGGTTTCCAATGGCCCCATAGGAATAAGCAATAATGTAGACTGATAAACCCTTATTTTAGTACTAAA
GAGGGAGCCTTGCTATTTCAGTGGGTATAATTTAAACTTTTTAAAGAAAATCTGTACTTTTATAAAGATG
TATTTTGTATAACTTAAATAATAATGCTAAAGTATACTAGGGTTTTTTTTTCTTGAGAATGTTACTGCAA
TCATGTTGTAGTTTGCACAGACTTTTATGCATAATTCACTTTAAAAATATAGAATATATGGTCTAATAGT
TTTTTAAAGCTTTTGGACTAAAGTATTCCACAAATCTTACCTCTTTAGGTCACTGATGGTCACTCCGATT
CTGAGTGCCACATTGGTAGACTCCTAAAATACAGTTGACAACTTAGCCAATTGCAACTCCAGTGTTGATA
ATTAAAATGAAATGGTAAAGCAGCAGACTGTAAGGTCTTTAGAGATTTTTTTTTAAGGTTCAGGCCGTAG
GTTCCTCAAGGAATCTCTTAAGTTTTGCCCAAAGACTGGTACTTCCTTTCAGTAGGGCGCTAATGTATAC
ACATTAATGATAAGTTGATAACATTAAAAATGTAGCTGACTTATCCTATTAAACCTCCTCTG
