>Addgene plasmid #19864 | psiCHECK GPR137B 3'UTR | addgene partial sequence | sequence record 25654 | 19864 with T7
AAACGCATGATCACTGGGCCTCAGTGGTGGGCTCGCTGCANNNNNNTGAACGTGCTGGACTCCTTCATCA
ACTACTATGATTCCGAGAAGCACGCCGAGAACGCCGTGATTTTTCTGCATGGTAACGCTGCCTCCAGCTA
CCTGTGGAGGCACGTCGTGCCTCACATCGAGCCCGTGGCTAGATGCATCATCCCTGATCTGATCGGAATG
GGTAAGTCCGGCAAGAGCGGGAATGGCTCATATCGCCTCCTGGATCACTACAAGTACCTCACCGCTTGGT
TCGAGCTGCTGAACCTTCCAAAGAAAATCATCTTTGTGGGCCACGACTGGGGGGCTTGTCTGGCCTTTCA
CTACTCCTACGAGCACCAAGACAAGATCAAGGCCATCGTCCATGCTGAGAGTGTCGTGGACGTGATCGAG
TCCTGGGACGAGTGGCCTGACATCGAGGAGGATATCGCCCTGATCAAGAGCGAAGAGGGCGAGAAAATGG
TGCTTGAGAATAACTTCTTCGTCGAGACCATGCTCCCAAGCAAGATCATGCGGAAACTGGAGCCTGAGGA
GTTCGCTGCCTACCTGGAGCCATTCAAGGAGAA
