>Addgene plasmid #19864 | psiCHECK GPR137B 3'UTR | addgene partial sequence | sequence record 25655 | RenLuc3F 5'-GTACATCAAGAGCTTCGTGG-3'
GGNGGCGTATTCTGGCGATCGCTCGAGTCCTGACAAACCAAGCCTTGGGTAGCATCAGTTAACAGTTTTA
TGGACGATTCCTCAGATGAAAAGCTTCAGAAAAGCATAGTGACAGCTGAATTTTTAGGGCACTTTTCCTT
AAGAAATAGAACTTGATTTTTATTTGTTACAGGTTTCCAATGGCCCCATAGGAATAAGCAATAATGTAGA
CTGATAAACCCTTATTTTAGTACTAAAGAGGGAGCCTTGCTATTTCAGTGGGTATAATTTAAACTTTTTA
AAGAAAATCTGTACTTTTATAAAGATGTATTTTGTATAACTTAAATAATAATGCTAAAGTATACTAGGGT
TTTTTTTTCTTGAGAATGTTACTGCAATCATGTTGTAGTTTGCACAGACTTTTATGCATAATTCACTTTA
AAAATATAGAATATATGGTCTAATAGTTTTTTAAAGCTTTTGGACTAAAGTATTCCACAAATCTTACCTC
TTTAGGTCACTGATGGTCACTCCGATTCTGAGTGCCACATTGGTAGACTCCTAAAATACAGTTGACAACT
TAGCCAATTGCAACTCCAGTGTTGATAATTAAAATGAAATGGTAAAGCAGCAGACTGTAAGGTCTTTAGA
GATTTTTTTTTTAAGGTTCAGGCCGTAGGTTCCTCAAGGAATCTCTTAAGTTTTGCCCAAAGACCGGTAC
TTCCTTTCAGTAGGGCGCTAATGTATACACATTAATGATAAGTTGATAACATTAAAAATGTAGCTGACTT
NCCTAAAAACCCCCCCCCCGGGGGN
